>Addgene plasmid #173973 | pGL3-noSV40-humanEC1.45_p300peak1-2_del1 | addgene full sequence | sequence record 341749 | Addgene NGS Result
CATTCCGGTACTGTTGGTAAAGCCACCATGGAAGACGCCAAAAACATAAAGAAAGGCCCGGCGCCATTCT
ATCCGCTGGAAGATGGAACCGCTGGAGAGCAACTGCATAAGGCTATGAAGAGATACGCCCTGGTTCCTGG
AACAATTGCTTTTACAGATGCACATATCGAGGTGGACATCACTTACGCTGAGTACTTCGAAATGTCCGTT
CGGTTGGCAGAAGCTATGAAACGATATGGGCTGAATACAAATCACAGAATCGTCGTATGCAGTGAAAACT
CTCTTCAATTCTTTATGCCGGTGTTGGGCGCGTTATTTATCGGAGTTGCAGTTGCGCCCGCGAACGACAT
TTATAATGAACGTGAATTGCTCAACAGTATGGGCATTTCGCAGCCTACCGTGGTGTTCGTTTCCAAAAAG
GGGTTGCAAAAAATTTTGAACGTGCAAAAAAAGCTCCCAATCATCCAAAAAATTATTATCATGGATTCTA
AAACGGATTACCAGGGATTTCAGTCGATGTACACGTTCGTCACATCTCATCTACCTCCCGGTTTTAATGA
ATACGATTTTGTGCCAGAGTCCTTCGATAGGGACAAGACAATTGCACTGATCATGAACTCCTCTGGATCT
ACTGGTCTGCCTAAAGGTGTCGCTCTGCCTCATAGAACTGCCTGCGTGAGATTCTCGCATGCCAGAGATC
CTATTTTTGGCAATCAAATCATTCCGGATACTGCGATTTTAAGTGTTGTTCCATTCCATCACGGTTTTGG
AATGTTTACTACACTCGGATATTTGATATGTGGATTTCGAGTCGTCTTAATGTATAGATTTGAAGAAGAG
CTGTTTCTGAGGAGCCTTCAGGATTACAAGATTCAAAGTGCGCTGCTGGTGCCAACCCTATTCTCCTTCT
TCGCCAAAAGCACTCTGATTGACAAATACGATTTATCTAATTTACACGAAATTGCTTCTGGTGGCGCTCC
CCTCTCTAAGGAAGTCGGGGAAGCGGTTGCCAAGAGGTTCCATCTGCCAGGTATCAGGCAAGGATATGGG
CTCACTGAGACTACATCAGCTATTCTGATTACACCCGAGGGGGATGATAAACCGGGCGCGGTCGGTAAAG
TTGTTCCATTTTTTGAAGCGAAGGTTGTGGATCTGGATACCGGGAAAACGCTGGGCGTTAATCAAAGAGG
CGAACTGTGTGTGAGAGGTCCTATGATTATGTCCGGTTATGTAAACAATCCGGAAGCGACCAACGCCTTG
ATTGACAAGGATGGATGGCTACATTCTGGAGACATAGCTTACTGGGACGAAGACGAACACTTCTTCATCG
TTGACCGCCTGAAGTCTCTGATTAAGTACAAAGGCTATCAGGTGGCTCCCGCTGAATTGGAATCCATCTT
GCTCCAACACCCCAACATCTTCGACGCAGGTGTCGCAGGTCTTCCCGACGATGACGCCGGTGAACTTCCC
GCCGCCGTTGTTGTTTTGGAGCACGGAAAGACGATGACGGAAAAAGAGATCGTGGATTACGTCGCCAGTC
AAGTAACAACCGCGAAAAAGTTGCGCGGAGGAGTTGTGTTTGTGGACGAAGTACCGAAAGGTCTTACCGG
AAAACTCGACGCAAGAAAAATCAGAGAGATCCTCATAAAGGCCAAGAAGGGCGGAAAGATCGCCGTGTAA
TTCTAGAGTCGGGGCGGCCGGCCGCTTCGAGCAGACATGATAAGATACATTGATGAGTTTGGACAAACCA
CAACTAGAATGCAGTGAAAAAAATGCTTTATTTGTGAAATTTGTGATGCTATTGCTTTATTTGTAACCAT
TATAAGCTGCAATAAACAAGTTAACAACAACAATTGCATTCATTTTATGTTTCAGGTTCAGGGGGAGGTG
TGGGAGGTTTTTTAAAGCAAGTAAAACCTCTACAAATGTGGTAAAATCGATAAGGATCTGGATCCGTCGA
CCGATGCCCTTGAGAGCCTTCAACCCAGTCAGCTCCTTCCGGTGGGCGCGGGGCATGACTATCGTCGCCG
CACTTATGACTGTCTTCTTTATCATGCAACTCGTAGGACAGGTGCCGGCAGCGCTCTTCCGCTTCCTCGC
TCACTGACTCGCTGCGCTCGGTCGTTCGGCTGCGGCGAGCGGTATCAGCTCACTCAAAGGCGGTAATACG
GTTATCCACAGAATCAGGGGATAACGCAGGAAAGAACATGTGAGCAAAAGGCCAGCAAAAGGCCAGGAAC
CGTAAAAAGGCCGCGTTGCTGGCGTTTTTCCATAGGCTCCGCCCCCCTGACGAGCATCACAAAAATCGAC
GCTCAAGTCAGAGGTGGCGAAACCCGACAGGACTATAAAGATACCAGGCGTTTCCCCCTGGAAGCTCCCT
CGTGCGCTCTCCTGTTCCGACCCTGCCGCTTACCGGATACCTGTCCGCCTTTCTCCCTTCGGGAAGCGTG
GCGCTTTCTCATAGCTCACGCTGTAGGTATCTCAGTTCGGTGTAGGTCGTTCGCTCCAAGCTGGGCTGTG
TGCACGAACCCCCCGTTCAGCCCGACCGCTGCGCCTTATCCGGTAACTATCGTCTTGAGTCCAACCCGGT
AAGACACGACTTATCGCCACTGGCAGCAGCCACTGGTAACAGGATTAGCAGAGCGAGGTATGTAGGCGGT
GCTACAGAGTTCTTGAAGTGGTGGCCTAACTACGGCTACACTAGAAGAACAGTATTTGGTATCTGCGCTC
TGCTGAAGCCAGTTACCTTCGGAAAAAGAGTTGGTAGCTCTTGATCCGGCAAACAAACCACCGCTGGTAG
CGGTGGTTTTTTTGTTTGCAAGCAGCAGATTACGCGCAGAAAAAAAGGATCTCAAGAAGATCCTTTGATC
TTTTCTACGGGGTCTGACGCTCAGTGGAACGAAAACTCACGTTAAGGGATTTTGGTCATGAGATTATCAA
AAAGGATCTTCACCTAGATCCTTTTAAATTAAAAATGAAGTTTTAAATCAATCTAAAGTATATATGAGTA
AACTTGGTCTGACAGTTACCAATGCTTAATCAGTGAGGCACCTATCTCAGCGATCTGTCTATTTCGTTCA
TCCATAGTTGCCTGACTCCCCGTCGTGTAGATAACTACGATACGGGAGGGCTTACCATCTGGCCCCAGTG
CTGCAATGATACCGCGAGACCCACGCTCACCGGCTCCAGATTTATCAGCAATAAACCAGCCAGCCGGAAG
GGCCGAGCGCAGAAGTGGTCCTGCAACTTTATCCGCCTCCATCCAGTCTATTAATTGTTGCCGGGAAGCT
AGAGTAAGTAGTTCGCCAGTTAATAGTTTGCGCAACGTTGTTGCCATTGCTACAGGCATCGTGGTGTCAC
GCTCGTCGTTTGGTATGGCTTCATTCAGCTCCGGTTCCCAACGATCAAGGCGAGTTACATGATCCCCCAT
GTTGTGCAAAAAAGCGGTTAGCTCCTTCGGTCCTCCGATCGTTGTCAGAAGTAAGTTGGCCGCAGTGTTA
TCACTCATGGTTATGGCAGCACTGCATAATTCTCTTACTGTCATGCCATCCGTAAGATGCTTTTCTGTGA
CTGGTGAGTACTCAACCAAGTCATTCTGAGAATAGTGTATGCGGCGACCGAGTTGCTCTTGCCCGGCGTC
AATACGGGATAATACCGCGCCACATAGCAGAACTTTAAAAGTGCTCATCATTGGAAAACGTTCTTCGGGG
CGAAAACTCTCAAGGATCTTACCGCTGTTGAGATCCAGTTCGATGTAACCCACTCGTGCACCCAACTGAT
CTTCAGCATCTTTTACTTTCACCAGCGTTTCTGGGTGAGCAAAAACAGGAAGGCAAAATGCCGCAAAAAA
GGGAATAAGGGCGACACGGAAATGTTGAATACTCATACTCTTCCTTTTTCAATATTATTGAAGCATTTAT
CAGGGTTATTGTCTCATGAGCGGATACATATTTGAATGTATTTAGAAAAATAAACAAATAGGGGTTCCGC
GCACATTTCCCCGAAAAGTGCCACCTG
[124 nt withheld, positions 4018-4141]
C
[91 nt withheld, positions 4143-4233]
A
[49 nt withheld, positions 4235-4283]
CCTTTGACGTTGGAGTCCACGTTCTTT
[37 nt withheld, positions 4311-4347]
ACCCTATCTCGGTCTATTCTTTTGATTTATAAGGGATTTTGCCGATTTCGGCCTATTGGTTAAAAAATGA
GCTGATTTAACAAAAATTTAACGCGAATTTTAACAAAATATTAACGCTTACAATTTGCCATTCGCCATTC
AGGCTGCGCAACTGTTGGGAAGGGCGATCGGTGCGGGCCTCTTCGCTATTACGCCAGCCCAAGCTACCAT
GATAAGTAAGTAATATTAAGGTACGGGAGGTACTTGGAGCGGCCGCAATAAAATATCTTTATTTTCATTA
CATCTGTGTGTTGGTTTTTTGTGTGAATCGATAGTACTAACATACGCTCTCCATCAAAACAAAACGAAAC
AAAACAAACTAGCAAAATAGGCTGTCCCCAGTGCAAGTGCAGGTGCCAGAACATTTCTCTATCGATAGGT
ACCGAGCTCTTAAGGCTTGAATCTACACAACAGGCCACTCCCCAAAATTCCTCTGCTTAATTTAGAGAGC
AGGTTTCAGGGATTCACCTGGGAACAACAGCAGCAGGCACCTGACTCATATTCCTGGCGGAGAGGAAGGG
AGGCCATGTAGCTGCTCTTCCGTGGACGCGGATGCTTCCTGCCTCATAGCCGGGTCGCCTCCGCGCTAAC
CCCGTTGAACCTTGCAACCAGCCCCTCTAGAGTGTGGAAGAAAGGAGCATCGACCCAGCCTCAGGTTTCA
CTTCTGTTCTAGTTTATCTATCTAACTTAGACCACATGTCTGTGCTTTCAGAAAATTTTCCCATTTTTGA
ATCACTAACAGTACCCTTTATTCTTACTACTGCCAGGGATTCACTATTTTTAAACAGCTTTATTGTCATT
TCAGTAGGATTTGGGGAAGAAAAGGAAGCGAATACATGTGTTCAATCCGTCATGTTGACTTGAAACTGCT
GTTTTAAACTGCTCTCTTTCTACGTATTTGATTCCTTTTGCTCTACCCATCCCCATGTGCCTCTACTTGT
CAAGTATTGGGAGATTATATAGGTTTCTTGTGTTTGTTGTGGTGATCAAAGTTTCTTGGGGCAGCGCCCT
CATTATCTGTCAGGCCTGGCTTCTATGATTGAGAACAGGTGCAGCCAAGCCTTTGCTCTCCCTACCACTT
CTGTCTGTCAAATAGAAAGCAGGAGGGAGCTTTTCTGTGGGATCTTTCCTTTCCTCTCAATTCTCTTTGC
TGGAGAGCTCTCCAGGATATTGGCAAGGATCTGAATTTGTGGCGCTAGCAGAGAAGCCCGAGTGAGTAAC
CAACTGTCCCCAATTGTATTAGCCTTTTAAATAAAGGATTCCCAGCAAACATTCAGAAGAAACCATATGC
CTTCCAGGGATAGGCAGCTGGAAGAGAGGGAAGAGATTAATACAGAAAAAAGCTATAGGCCATCCCGATC
CTATTCTTCAGTTCCTTTATTGGAGGCATTAAGTTTTATTTTATTAACTTCTTTCTTGCCCTTCAAAAGT
TGAGGGTGCTCACTCCAGGGCTTGTGGATATCTGCCCCAGAGAACCTCAGTGCAAAGGTTTGAAATCACA
GCTGGCTGTGATTAGAAGGATTGGGAGAGATCAGTGCTTGATTAACTTTCAGCTGCTATTGGTTTGCCTC
AGTTCCTGCAGGAGAATTAATCTGTAGGTTCGAGTAAATTTTGGATCTTAATGGATACCAGATACATTGA
GCCCACCCAGACCACCAAGATTTTGCAATCCTTTTCCTCACATTTAAATGGTACAAATGAATTCATTCCT
CCTTACTCAGTGAACAGAATAACTCTACCTCAAGGTTTTTCTCATATAGCATTCACTTGATTTTGCCTTC
TTTTCCAAGAAAGTATAGATTCGTTGGGGCAAGGAGATCTGCGATCTGCATCTCAATTAGTCAGCAACCA
TAGTCCCGCCCCTAACTCCGCCCATCCCGCCCCTAACTCCGCCCAGTTCCGCCCATTCTCCGCCCCATCG
CTGACTAATTTTTTTTATTTATGCAGAGGCCGAGGCCGCCTCGGCCTCTGAGCTATTCCAGAAGTAGTGA
GGAGGCTTTTTTGGAGGCCTAGGCTTTTGCAAAAAGCTTGG
Features (pLannotate 1.2.2; 12 found; start..end, strand, type, name):
     28..1680    +  CDS            luciferase: firefly luciferase; luc+; enhanced luc+ version of the luciferase gene
   1721..1842    -  polyA_signal   SV40 poly(A) signal: SV40 polyadenylation signal
   1865..1933    -  CDS            large T antigen (fragment): large T antigen from SV40 (simian virus 40)
   1955..2087    +  CDS            TcR (fragment): tetracycline efflux protein; tet; confers resistance to tetracycline
   2267..2855    -  rep_origin     ori: high-copy-number ColE1/pMB1/pBR322/pUC origin of replication
   3026..3886    -  CDS            AmpR: β-lactamase; bla; confers resistance to ampicillin, carbenicillin, and related antibiotics
   3887..3991    -  promoter       AmpR promoter: bla
   4018..4446    +  rep_origin     f1 ori (sequence partly withheld): f1 bacteriophage origin of replication; arrow indicates direction of (+) strand synthesis
   4478..4545    -  CDS            lacZα (fragment): LacZα fragment of β-galactosidase; lacZ fragment
   4604..4652    +  polyA_signal   poly(A) signal: synthetic polyadenylation signal
   4666..4757    +  misc_feature   pause site: RNA polymerase II transcriptional pause signal from the human α2 globin gene
   6214..6410    +  promoter       SV40 promoter: SV40 early promoter
