[The description below was written by a language model from this plasmid's Addgene catalogue record and pLannotate feature annotations shown in this document.]
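Description:
pGL3-noSV40-humanEC1.45_p300peak1-2_del1 is a firefly luciferase enhancer reporter built on Promega's pGL3-Promoter backbone and intended for transfection into mammalian cells. It is maintained in E. coli as a high-copy plasmid through a ColE1/pUC-type origin and selected with ampicillin via the β-lactamase gene and its bla promoter. An f1 origin is also present, a standard backbone element that allows single-stranded DNA production. The annotated short fragments of tetracycline resistance, lacZα and SV40 large T antigen appear to be backbone remnants rather than functional genes.

The reporter unit consists of the SV40 early promoter driving the luc+ version of firefly luciferase, terminated by the SV40 polyadenylation signal. Upstream of the test region sit a synthetic poly(A) signal and the human α2 globin RNA polymerase II pause site, which limit spurious read-through transcription from the backbone into the reporter. The unannotated stretch between the pause site and the SV40 promoter is consistent in position and length with the recorded 1402 bp human insert, which comprises p300 peaks 1 and 2 from the SOX9 enhancer cluster EC1.45 and carries tiled deletion #1. The record does not give the boundaries of that deletion or the cloning sites used. Note that although the plasmid name includes "noSV40", both the catalogue fields and the feature table list an SV40 promoter; the record does not explain what the name refers to.

In this arrangement the minimal promoter gives low basal expression, so luciferase output reports the enhancer activity of the inserted fragment. As one member of a tiled deletion series, the construct would be compared with the intact element to map the sequences needed for enhancer function. The associated publication studies these long-range enhancers in human neural crest and a craniofacial disorder.
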