Addgene plasmid #173973: pGL3-noSV40-humanEC1.45_p300peak1-2_del1
Purpose: Firefly luciferase enhancer reporter plasmid.
Depositing lab: Joanna Wysocka. Depositing organization: Stanford University. Publication: Loss of Extreme Long-Range Enhancers in Human Neural Crest Drives a Craniofacial Disorder. Long HK, Osterwalder M, Welsh IC, Hansen K, Davies JOJ, Liu YE, Koska M, Adams AT, Aho R, Arora N, Ikeda K, Williams RM, Sauka-Spengler T, Porteus MH, Mohun T, Dickel DE, Swigut T, Hughes JR, Higgs DR, Visel A, Selleri L, Wysocka J. Cell Stem Cell. 2020 Nov 5;27(5):765-783.e14. doi: 10.1016/j.stem.2020.09.001. Epub 2020 Sep 28. PubMed 32991838.
Backbone
  Vector backbone: pGL3-Promoter, GenBank: U47298.2
  Backbone manufacturer: Promega
  Backbone size w/o insert (bp): 5016
  Vector type: Luciferase
Growth in bacteria
  Bacterial resistance: Ampicillin, 100 μg/mL
  Growth temperature: 37°C
  Growth strain: DH5alpha
  Copy number: High Copy
Gene/Insert
  Gene/Insert name: p300 peak 1 and peak 2 from SOX9 enhancer cluster EC1.45 with tiled deletion #1
  Species: H. sapiens (human)
  Insert size (bp): 1402
  Mutation: Tiled deletion #1
  Promoter: SV40 promoter
  Cloning method: Restriction Enzyme; 5′ cloning site unknown (unknown if destroyed)
  Sequencing primers: 5′ CGCTCTCCATCAAAACAAAACG; 3′ GAGTTAGGGGCGGGATGG
Terms and licenses: Academic/Nonprofit Terms; Industry Terms: Not Available to Industry
How to cite: pGL3-noSV40-humanEC1.45_p300peak1-2_del1 was a gift from Joanna Wysocka (Addgene plasmid # 173973 ; http://n2t.net/addgene:173973 ; RRID:Addgene_173973)
